Addgene plasmid #103159: LSB-hsa-let-7i-5p
Purpose: Used to sense miRNA activity using fluorescence based tools. hsa-let-7i-5p target in 3' UTR of of mKate. miRNA activity can be measured by the repression of mKate2 relative to EBFP2 fluorescent proteins . Plasmid is inherently unstable; please see Depositor Comments
Depositing lab: Ron Weiss. Depositing organization: Massachusetts Institute of Technology. Publication: A mixed antagonistic/synergistic miRNA repression model enables accurate predictions of multi-input miRNA sensor activity. Gam JJ, Babb J, Weiss R. Nat Commun. 2018 Jun 22;9(1):2430. doi: 10.1038/s41467-018-04575-0. PubMed 29934631.
Backbone
  Vector backbone: Low Sensor Backbone (LSB)
  Vector type: Mammalian Expression, Synthetic Biology
Growth in bacteria
  Bacterial resistance: Ampicillin and Kanamycin, 100 & 50 μg/mL
  Growth temperature: 30°C
  Growth strain: NEB Stable
  Copy number: High Copy
Gene/Insert
  Gene/Insert name: hsa-let-7i-5p target
  Species: H. sapiens (human)
  Entrez Gene: MIRLET7I (a.k.a. LET7I, MIRNLET7I, hsa-let-7i, let-7i)
  Promoter: EF-1a
  Cloning method: Gibson Cloning
Terms and licenses: Academic/Nonprofit Terms; Industry Terms: Not Available to Industry
Depositor comments: Please note that this plasmid is inherently unstable due to a repeating poly A element. We recommend performing a diagnostic digest on multiple colonies upon receipt. The depositors would like to note the presence of several discrepancies between the depositor sequence and physical plasmid sequence. In particular, the sequences upstream and downstream of the puromycin coding region have 10 bp insertions which do not affect the ability to perform puromycin selection. The sequences for those regions within the physical plasmids are as follows: Upstream of Puro: GAATTCGACCGCCTGTCTCAAGGTGCCACC; Downstream of Puro: GCTTTGAGACTACGCGTGAATTCACTCCTC.
How to cite: LSB-hsa-let-7i-5p was a gift from Ron Weiss (Addgene plasmid # 103159)
