[The description below was written by a language model from this plasmid's Addgene catalogue record and pLannotate feature annotations shown in this document.]
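Description:
LSB-hsa-let-7i-5p is a mammalian expression, synthetic-biology plasmid of about 11 kb built on the Low Sensor Backbone (LSB) and designed as a two-colour fluorescent sensor of microRNA activity. It replicates in E. coli from a high-copy ColE1/pUC-type origin and carries both β-lactamase (AmpR) and aminoglycoside phosphotransferase (KanR) genes, so it is maintained under dual ampicillin and kanamycin selection. A puromycin N-acetyltransferase coding sequence followed by a rabbit β-globin polyadenylation signal is also present for selection in mammalian cells, although no promoter is annotated directly upstream of it.

The payload consists of two parallel transcription units, each driven by the human EF-1α core promoter with its intron A and terminated by a β-globin 3′ region and poly(A) signal. One unit encodes the red fluorescent protein mKate2, whose 3′ UTR carries the target site for human let-7i-5p. This site is not separately annotated, but an unannotated gap between the downstream attB2 site and the β-globin sequence is consistent with it. The other unit encodes the blue protein EBFP2 without a target and serves as an internal normaliser. When let-7i-5p is active in transfected cells, mKate2 is repressed relative to EBFP2, so the red-to-blue ratio reports miRNA activity. Flanking attB4, attB1 and attB2 sites are remnants of Gateway assembly, and the lac promoter/operator fragments are backbone remnants.

The depositor warns that the repeated poly(A) elements make the plasmid inherently unstable. The depositor and sequencing-verified records share the same features but differ slightly in length, with small insertions flanking the puromycin coding region that reportedly do not impair puromycin selection.
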