Features (pLannotate 1.2.2; 28 found; start..end, strand, type, name):
     87..675     -  rep_origin     ori: high-copy-number ColE1/pMB1/pBR322/pUC origin of replication
    846..1706    -  CDS            AmpR: β-lactamase; bla; confers resistance to ampicillin, carbenicillin, and related antibiotics
   1707..1778    -  promoter       AmpR promoter: bla
   1857..2456    +  CDS            PuroR: puromycin N-acetyltransferase; pac from Streptomyces alboniger; confers resistance to puromycin
   2461..2541    +  CDS            HBB (fragment): HBB_PONPY - Experimental evidence at transcript level: Swiss-Prot protein existence level 2. Involved in oxygen transport from the lung to the various peripheral tissues. From Pongo pygmaeus (Bornean orangutan).
   2612..2667    +  polyA_signal   β-globin poly(A) signal: rabbit β-globin polyadenylation signal (Gil and Proudfoot, 1987)
   3646..3666    +  protein_bind   attB4: mutant version of attB; core recombination site for the Gateway® BP reaction BP Clonase™
   3734..3945    +  promoter       EF-1α core promoter: core promoter for human elongation factor EF-1α
   3946..4884    +  intron         EF-1α intron A: intron upstream of the start codon of human EF-1α
   4911..4931    +  protein_bind   attB1: mutant version of attB; core recombination site for the Gateway® BP reaction BP Clonase™
   4951..5646    +  CDS            mKate2: mKate2 is a basic (constitutively fluorescent) red fluorescent protein published in 2009, derived from Entacmaea quadricolor. It is reported to be a rapidly-maturing monomer with moderate acid sensitivity.
   5666..5690    -  protein_bind   attB2: mutant version of attB; recombination site for the Gateway® BP reaction BP Clonase™
   5834..5908    +  CDS            HBB (fragment): HBB_PONPY - Experimental evidence at transcript level: Swiss-Prot protein existence level 2. Involved in oxygen transport from the lung to the various peripheral tissues. From Pongo pygmaeus (Bornean orangutan).
   5979..6034    +  polyA_signal   β-globin poly(A) signal: rabbit β-globin polyadenylation signal (Gil and Proudfoot, 1987)
   6418..6443    +  misc_feature   SA: splice acceptor site
   7115..7135    +  protein_bind   attB4: mutant version of attB; core recombination site for the Gateway® BP reaction BP Clonase™
   7203..7414    +  promoter       EF-1α core promoter: core promoter for human elongation factor EF-1α
   7415..8353    +  intron         EF-1α intron A: intron upstream of the start codon of human EF-1α
   8380..8400    +  protein_bind   attB1: mutant version of attB; core recombination site for the Gateway® BP reaction BP Clonase™
   8411..9127    +  CDS            EBFP2: EBFP2 is a basic (constitutively fluorescent) blue fluorescent protein published in 2007, derived from Aequorea victoria. It is reported to be a rapidly-maturing monomer with moderate acid sensitivity.
   9135..9159    -  protein_bind   attB2: mutant version of attB; recombination site for the Gateway® BP reaction BP Clonase™
   9163..9243    +  CDS            HBB (fragment): HBB_PONPY - Experimental evidence at transcript level: Swiss-Prot protein existence level 2. Involved in oxygen transport from the lung to the various peripheral tissues. From Pongo pygmaeus (Bornean orangutan).
   9314..9369    +  polyA_signal   β-globin poly(A) signal: rabbit β-globin polyadenylation signal (Gil and Proudfoot, 1987)
   9752..9774    -  protein_bind   lac operator (fragment): The lac repressor binds to the lac operator to inhibit transcription in E. coli. This inhibition can be relieved by adding lactose or isopropyl-β-D-thiogalactopyranoside (IPTG). lac repressor encoded by lacI
   9778..9808    -  promoter       lac promoter: promoter for the E. coli lac operon
   9823..9844    -  protein_bind   CAP binding site: CAP binding activates transcription in the presence of cAMP. E. coli catabolite activator protein
   9857..9896    -  CDS            lacI (fragment): lac repressor; lacI; The lac repressor binds to the lac operator to inhibit transcription in E. coli. This inhibition can be relieved by adding lactose or isopropyl-β-D-thiogalactopyranoside (IPTG).
  10069..10878   +  CDS            KanR: aminoglycoside phosphotransferase; aph(3')-Ia; confers resistance to kanamycin in bacteria or G418 (Geneticin®) in eukaryotes
>Addgene plasmid #103159 | LSB-hsa-let-7i-5p | depositor full sequence | sequence record 195367 | Full Sequence
AATTGAGGGGATAACGCAGGAAAGAACATGTGAGCAAAAGGCCAGCAAAAGGCCAGGAACCGTAAAAAGG
CCGCGTTGCTGGCGTTTTTCCATAGGCTCCGCCCCCCTGACGAGCATCACAAAAATCGACGCTCAAGTCA
GAGGTGGCGAAACCCGACAGGACTATAAAGATACCAGGCGTTTCCCCCTGGAAGCTCCCTCGTGCGCTCT
CCTGTTCCGACCCTGCCGCTTACCGGATACCTGTCCGCCTTTCTCCCTTCGGGAAGCGTGGCGCTTTCTC
ATAGCTCACGCTGTAGGTATCTCAGTTCGGTGTAGGTCGTTCGCTCCAAGCTGGGCTGTGTGCACGAACC
CCCCGTTCAGCCCGACCGCTGCGCCTTATCCGGTAACTATCGTCTTGAGTCCAACCCGGTAAGACACGAC
TTATCGCCACTGGCAGCAGCCACTGGTAACAGGATTAGCAGAGCGAGGTATGTAGGCGGTGCTACAGAGT
TCTTGAAGTGGTGGCCTAACTACGGCTACACTAGAAGAACAGTATTTGGTATCTGCGCTCTGCTGAAGCC
AGTTACCTTCGGAAAAAGAGTTGGTAGCTCTTGATCCGGCAAACAAACCACCGCTGGTAGCGGTGGTTTT
TTTGTTTGCAAGCAGCAGATTACGCGCAGAAAAAAAGGATCTCAAGAAGATCCTTTGATCTTTTCTACGG
GGTCTGACGCTCAGTGGAACGAAAACTCACGTTAAGGGATTTTGGTCATGAGATTATCAAAAAGGATCTT
CACCTAGATCCTTTTAAATTAAAAATGAAGTTTTAAATCAATCTAAAGTATATATGAGTAAACTTGGTCT
GACAGTTACCAATGCTTAATCAGTGAGGCACCTATCTCAGCGATCTGTCTATTTCGTTCATCCATAGTTG
CCTGACTCCCCGTCGTGTAGATAACTACGATACGGGAGGGCTTACCATCTGGCCCCAGTGCTGCAATGAT
ACCGCGAGAACCACGCTCACCGGCTCCAGATTTATCAGCAATAAACCAGCCAGCCGGAAGGGCCGAGCGC
AGAAGTGGTCCTGCAACTTTATCCGCCTCCATCCAGTCTATTAATTGTTGCCGGGAAGCTAGAGTAAGTA
GTTCGCCAGTTAATAGTTTGCGCAACGTTGTTGCCATTGCTACAGGCATCGTGGTGTCACGCTCGTCGTT
TGGTATGGCTTCATTCAGCTCCGGTTCCCAACGATCAAGGCGAGTTACATGATCCCCCATGTTGTGCAAA
AAAGCGGTTAGCTCCTTCGGTCCTCCGATCGTTGTCAGAAGTAAGTTGGCCGCAGTGTTATCACTCATGG
TTATGGCAGCACTGCATAATTCTCTTACTGTCATGCCATCCGTAAGATGCTTTTCTGTGACTGGTGAGTA
CTCAACCAAGTCATTCTGAGAATAGTGTATGCGGCGACCGAGTTGCTCTTGCCCGGCGTCAATACGGGAT
AATACCGCGCCACATAGCAGAACTTTAAAAGTGCTCATCATTGGAAAACGTTCTTCGGGGCGAAAACTCT
CAAGGATCTTACCGCTGTTGAGATCCAGTTCGATGTAACCCACTCGTGCACCCAACTGATCTTCAGCATC
TTTTACTTTCACCAGCGTTTCTGGGTGAGCAAAAACAGGAAGGCAAAATGCCGCAAAAAAGGGAATAAGG
GCGACACGGAAATGTTGAATACTCATACTCTTCCTTTTTCAATATTATTGAAGCATTTATCAGGGTTATT
GTCTCATGAGCGGATACATATTTGAATGTAGCTCCGAATTTCTCGAGGGCTTGTCGACGACGGCGGTCTC
CGTCGTCAGGATCATGAATTCGACCCGCCTGCCACCATGACCGAGTACAAGCCCACGGTGCGCCTCGCCA
CCCGCGACGACGTCCCCCGGGCCGTACGCACCCTCGCCGCCGCGTTCGCCGACTACCCCGCCACGCGCCA
CACCGTCGACCCGGACCGCCACATCGAGCGGGTCACCGAGCTGCAAGAACTCTTCCTCACGCGCGTCGGG
CTCGACATCGGCAAGGTGTGGGTCGCGGACGACGGCGCCGCGGTGGCGGTCTGGACCACGCCGGAGAGCG
TCGAAGCGGGGGCGGTGTTCGCCGAGATCGGCCCGCGCATGGCCGAGTTGAGCGGTTCCCGGCTGGCCGC
GCAGCAACAGATGGAAGGCCTCCTGGCGCCGCACCGGCCCAAGGAGCCCGCGTGGTTCCTGGCCACCGTC
GGCGTCTCGCCCGACCACCAGGGCAAGGGTCTGGGCAGCGCCGTCGTGCTCCCCGGAGTGGAGGCGGCCG
AGCGCGCCGGGGTGCCCGCCTTCCTGGAGACATCCGCGCCCCGCAACCTCCCCTTCTACGAGCGGCTCGG
CTTCACCGTCACCGCCGACGTCGAGGTGCCCGAAGGACCGCGCACCTGGTGCATGACCCGCAAGCCCGGT
GCCTGATACGCGTGAATTCACTCCTCAGGTGCAGGCTGCCTATCAGAAGGTGGTGGCTGGTGTGGCCAAT
GCCCTGGCTCACAAATACCACTGAGATCTTTTTCCCTCTGCCAAAAATTATGGGGACATCATGAAGCCCC
TTGAGCATCTGACTTCTGGCTAATAAAGGAAATTTATTTTCATTGCAATAGTGTGTTGGAATTTTTTGTG
TCTCTCACTCGGAAGGACATATGGGAGGGCAAATCATTTAAAACATCAGAATGAGTATTTGGTTTAGAGT
TTGGCAACATATGCCCATATGCTGGCTGCCATGAACAAAGGTTGGCTATAAAGAGGTCATCAGTATATGA
AACAGCCCCCTGCTGTCCATTCCTTATTCCATAGAAAAGCCTTGACTTGAGGTTAGATTTTTTTTATATT
TTGTTTTGTGTTATTTTTTTCTTTAACATCCCTAAAATTTTCCTTACATGTTTTACTAGCCAGATTTTTC
CTCCTCTCCTGACTACTCCCAGTCATAGCTGTCCCTCTTCTCTTATGGAGATCCCTCGACCTGCAGCCCA
AGCTTGAATTCTCTAGAATTACCCTGTTATCCCTATGCTTGGTTTACCGAGCTCTTATTGGTTTTCAAAC
TTCATTGACTGTGCCCAACGCGCCTGGGAGCTCACGGGGACAGCCCCCCCCCAAAGCCCCCAGGGATGTA
ATTACGTCCCTCCCCCGCTAGGGGGCAGCAGCGAGCCGCCCGGGGCTCCGCTCCGGTCCGGCGCTCCCCC
CGCATCCCCGAGCCGGCAGCGTGCGGGGACAGCCCGGGCACGGGGAAGGTGGCACGGGATCGCTTTCCTC
TGAACGCTTCTCGCTGCTCTTTGAGCCTGCAGACACCTGGGGGGATACGGGGAAAAAGCTAGGCTGAAAG
ACCGGTTCTTAGAATGACACGCGCCTGGGAGCTCACGGGGACAGCCCCCCCCCAAAGCCCCCAGGGATGT
AATTACGTCCCTCCCCCGCTAGGGGGCAGCAGCGAGCCGCCCGGGGCTCCGCTCCGGTCCGGCGCTCCCC
CCGCATCCCCGAGCCGGCAGCGTGCGGGGACAGCCCGGGCACGGGGAAGGTGGCACGGGATCGCTTTCCT
CTGAACGCTTCTCGCTGCTCTTTGAGCCTGCAGACACCTGGGGGGATACGGGGAAAAAGCTAACTTCTGA
GACGACAACTTTGTATAGAAAAGTTGGCTCCGAATTCGCCCTTGACAGCAGAGATCCAGTTTGGTTAATT
AATTGGCTCCGGTGCCCGTCAGTGGGCAGAGCGCACATCGCCCACAGTCCCCGAGAAGTTGTGGGGAGGG
GTCGGCAATTGAACCGGTGCCTAGAGAAGGTGGCGCGGGGTAAACTGGGAAAGTGATGTCGTGTACTGGC
TCCGCCTTTTTCCCGAGGGTGGGGGAGAACCGTATATAAGTGCAGTAGTCGCCGTGAACGTTCTTTTTCG
CAACGGGTTTGCCGCCAGAACACAGGTAAGTGCCGTGTGTGGTTCCCGCGGGCCTGGCCTCTTTACGGGT
TATGGCCCTTGCGTGCCTTGAATTACTTCCACCTGGCTGCAGTACGTGATTCTTGATCCCGAGCTTCGGG
TTGGAAGTGGGTGGGAGAGTTCGAGGCCTTGCGCTTAAGGAGCCCCTTCGCCTCGTGCTTGAGTTGAGGC
CTGGCCTGGGCGCTGGGGCCGCCGCGTGCGAATCTGGTGGCACCTTCGCGCCTGTCTCGCTGCTTTCGAT
AAGTCTCTAGCCATTTAAAATTTTTGATGACCTGCTGCGACGCTTTTTTTCTGGCAAGATAGTCTTGTAA
ATGCGGGCCAAGATCTGCACACTGGTATTTCGGTTTTTGGGGCCGCGGGCGGCGACGGGGCCCGTGCGTC
CCAGCGCACATGTTCGGCGAGGCGGGGCCTGCGAGCGCGGCCACCGAGAATCGGACGGGGGTAGTCTCAA
GCTGGCCGGCCTGCTCTGGTGCCTGGCCTCGCGCCGCCGTGTATCGCCCCGCCCTGGGCGGCAAGGCTGG
CCCGGTCGGCACCAGTTGCGTGAGCGGAAAGATGGCCGCTTCCCGGCCCTGCTGCAGGGAGCTCAAAATG
GAGGACGCGGCGCTCGGGAGAGCGGGCGGGTGAGTCACCCACACAAAGGAAAAGGGCCTTTCCGTCCTCA
GCCGTCGCTTCATGTGACTCCACGGAGTACCGGGCGCCGTCCAGGCACCTCGATTAGTTCTCGAGCTTTT
GGAGTACGTCGTCTTTAGGTTGGGGGGAGGGGTTTTATGCGATGGAGTTTCCCCACACTGAGTGGGTGGA
GACTGAAGTTAGGCCAGCTTGGCACTTGATGTAATTCTCCTTGGAATTTGCCCTTTTTGAGTTTGGATCT
TGGTTCATTCTCAAGCCTCAGACAGTGGTTCAAAGTTTTTTTCTTCCATTTCAGGTGTCGTGAGAAGGGC
GAATTCGACCCAAGTTTGTACAAAAAAGCAGGCTGGATCCAGGTGCCACCATGGTGAGCGAGCTGATTAA
GGAGAACATGCACATGAAGCTGTACATGGAGGGCACCGTGAACAACCACCACTTCAAGTGCACATCCGAG
GGCGAAGGCAAGCCCTACGAGGGCACCCAGACCATGAGAATCAAGGCGGTCGAGGGCGGCCCTCTCCCCT
TCGCCTTCGACATCCTGGCTACCAGCTTCATGTACGGCAGCAAAACCTTCATCAACCACACCCAGGGCAT
CCCCGACTTCTTTAAGCAGTCCTTCCCCGAGGGCTTCACATGGGAGAGAGTCACCACATACGAAGATGGG
GGCGTGCTGACCGCTACCCAGGACACCAGCCTCCAGGACGGCTGCCTCATCTACAACGTCAAGATCAGAG
GGGTGAACTTCCCATCCAACGGCCCTGTGATGCAGAAGAAAACACTCGGCTGGGAGGCCTCCACCGAGAC
ACTGTACCCCGCTGACGGCGGCCTGGAAGGCAGAGCCGACATGGCCCTGAAGCTCGTGGGCGGGGGCCAC
CTGATCTGCAACCTTAAGACCACATACAGATCCAAGAAACCCGCTAAGAACCTCAAGATGCCCGGCGTCT
ACTATGTGGACAGGAGACTGGAAAGAATCAAGGAGGCCGACAAAGAGACATACGTCGAGCAGCACGAGGT
GGCTGTGGCCAGATACTGCGACCTCCCTAGCAAACTGGGGCACAAACTTAATTGAGAATTCTACCACCCA
GCTTTCTTGTACAAAGTGGTACGTCTCAAGACCAGAGGTCTCTGCTTGCCCTCGTAACAGCACAAACTAC
TACCTCAAACAGCACAAACTACTACCTCAAACAGCACAAACTACTACCTCAAACAGCACAAACTACTACC
TCACAACCAGAAGAGACCTGTGCTTCACTCCTCAGGTGCAGGCTGCCTATCAGAAGGTGGTGGCTGGTGT
GGCCAATGCCCTGGCTCACAAATACCACTGAGATCTTTTTCCCTCTGCCAAAAATTATGGGGACATCATG
AAGCCCCTTGAGCATCTGACTTCTGGCTAATAAAGGAAATTTATTTTCATTGCAATAGTGTGTTGGAATT
TTTTGTGTCTCTCACTCGGAAGGACATATGGGAGGGCAAATCATTTAAAACATCAGAATGAGTATTTGGT
TTAGAGTTTGGCAACATATGCCCATATGCTGGCTGCCATGAACAAAGGTTGGCTATAAAGAGGTCATCAG
TATATGAAACAGCCCCCTGCTGTCCATTCCTTATTCCATAGAAAAGCCTTGACTTGAGGTTAGATTTTTT
TTATATTTTGTTTTGTGTTATTTTTTTCTTTAACATCCCTAAAATTTTCCTTACATGTTTTACTAGCCAG
ATTTTTCCTCCTCTCCTGACTACTCCCAGTCATAGCTGTCCCTCTTCTCTTATGGAGATCCCGAGCGGTG
CGTTTTTATGCTTGTAGTATTGTATAATGTTTTTAAGATCCAAGCTTCTGACCTCTTCTCTTCCTCCCAC
AGGGCCTCGAGACAATTGCATCGATGGTACCAGTGAAAGTCTGCAATGAATTCGAGTTGGCGCGCCTGTC
ATTCTAAATCTCTCTTTCAGCCTAAAGCTTTTTCCCCGTATCCCCCCAGGTGTCTGCAGGCTCAAAGAGC
AGCGAGAAGCGTTCAGAGGAAAGCGATCCCGTGCCACCTTCCCCGTGCCCGGGCTGTCCCCGCACGCTGC
CGGCTCGGGGATGCGGGGGGAGCGCCGGACCGGAGCGGAGCCCCGGGCGGCTCGCTGCTGCCCCCTAGCG
GGGGAGGGACGTAATTACATCCCTGGGGGCTTTGGGAGGGGGCTGTCCCCGTGAGCTCCCAGGCGCGCCT
GTCATTCTAAATCTCTCTTTCAGCCTAAAGCTTTTTCCCCGTATCCCCCCAGGTGTCTGCAGGCTCAAAG
AGCAGCGAGAAGCGTTCAGAGGAAAGCGATCCCGTGCCACCTTCCCCGTGCCCGGGCTGTCCCCGCACGC
TGCCGGCTCGGGGATGCGGGGGGAGCGCCGGACCGGAGCGGAGCCCCGGGCGGCTCGCTGCTGCCCCCTA
GCGGGGGAGGGACGTAATTACATCCCTGGGGGCTTTGGGGGGGGGCTGTCCCCGTGAGCTCCCAGGCGCG
CCAACTCGGTACCGTATCGATGTCGACGTTAACGCTAGTGATATCAACTTTGTATAGAAAAGTTGGCTCC
GAATTCGCCCTTGACAGCAGAGATCCAGTTTGGTTAATTAATTGGCTCCGGTGCCCGTCAGTGGGCAGAG
CGCACATCGCCCACAGTCCCCGAGAAGTTGTGGGGAGGGGTCGGCAATTGAACCGGTGCCTAGAGAAGGT
GGCGCGGGGTAAACTGGGAAAGTGATGTCGTGTACTGGCTCCGCCTTTTTCCCGAGGGTGGGGGAGAACC
GTATATAAGTGCAGTAGTCGCCGTGAACGTTCTTTTTCGCAACGGGTTTGCCGCCAGAACACAGGTAAGT
GCCGTGTGTGGTTCCCGCGGGCCTGGCCTCTTTACGGGTTATGGCCCTTGCGTGCCTTGAATTACTTCCA
CCTGGCTGCAGTACGTGATTCTTGATCCCGAGCTTCGGGTTGGAAGTGGGTGGGAGAGTTCGAGGCCTTG
CGCTTAAGGAGCCCCTTCGCCTCGTGCTTGAGTTGAGGCCTGGCCTGGGCGCTGGGGCCGCCGCGTGCGA
ATCTGGTGGCACCTTCGCGCCTGTCTCGCTGCTTTCGATAAGTCTCTAGCCATTTAAAATTTTTGATGAC
CTGCTGCGACGCTTTTTTTCTGGCAAGATAGTCTTGTAAATGCGGGCCAAGATCTGCACACTGGTATTTC
GGTTTTTGGGGCCGCGGGCGGCGACGGGGCCCGTGCGTCCCAGCGCACATGTTCGGCGAGGCGGGGCCTG
CGAGCGCGGCCACCGAGAATCGGACGGGGGTAGTCTCAAGCTGGCCGGCCTGCTCTGGTGCCTGGCCTCG
CGCCGCCGTGTATCGCCCCGCCCTGGGCGGCAAGGCTGGCCCGGTCGGCACCAGTTGCGTGAGCGGAAAG
ATGGCCGCTTCCCGGCCCTGCTGCAGGGAGCTCAAAATGGAGGACGCGGCGCTCGGGAGAGCGGGCGGGT
GAGTCACCCACACAAAGGAAAAGGGCCTTTCCGTCCTCAGCCGTCGCTTCATGTGACTCCACGGAGTACC
GGGCGCCGTCCAGGCACCTCGATTAGTTCTCGAGCTTTTGGAGTACGTCGTCTTTAGGTTGGGGGGAGGG
GTTTTATGCGATGGAGTTTCCCCACACTGAGTGGGTGGAGACTGAAGTTAGGCCAGCTTGGCACTTGATG
TAATTCTCCTTGGAATTTGCCCTTTTTGAGTTTGGATCTTGGTTCATTCTCAAGCCTCAGACAGTGGTTC
AAAGTTTTTTTCTTCCATTTCAGGTGTCGTGAGAAGGGCGAATTCGACCCAAGTTTGTACAAAAAAGCAG
GCTCGCCACCATGGTGAGCAAGGGCGAGGAGCTGTTCACCGGGGTGGTGCCCATCCTGGTCGAGCTGGAC
GGCGACGTAAACGGCCACAAGTTCAGCGTGAGGGGCGAGGGCGAGGGCGATGCCACCAACGGCAAGCTGA
CCCTGAAGTTCATCTGCACCACCGGCAAGCTGCCCGTGCCCTGGCCCACCCTCGTGACCACCCTGAGCCA
CGGCGTGCAGTGCTTCGCCCGCTACCCCGACCACATGAAGCAGCACGACTTCTTCAAGTCCGCCATGCCC
GAAGGCTACGTCCAGGAGCGCACCATCTTCTTCAAGGACGACGGCACCTACAAGACCCGCGCCGAGGTGA
AGTTCGAGGGCGACACCCTAGTGAACCGCATCGAGCTGAAGGGCGTCGACTTCAAGGAGGACGGCAACAT
CCTGGGGCACAAGCTGGAGTACAACTTCAACAGCCACAACATCTATATCATGGCCGTCAAGCAGAAGAAC
GGCATCAAGGTGAACTTCAAGATCCGCCACAACGTGGAGGACGGCAGCGTGCAGCTCGCCGACCACTACC
AGCAGAACACCCCCATCGGCGACGGCCCCGTGCTGCTGCCCGACAGCCACTACCTGAGCACCCAGTCCGT
GCTGAGCAAAGACCCCAACGAGAAGCGCGATCACATGGTCCTGCTGGAGTTCCGCACCGCCGCCGGGATC
ACTCTCGGCATGGACGAGCTGTACAAGTAATACCACCCAGCTTTCTTGTACAAAGTGGTACGCGTGAATT
CACTCCTCAGGTGCAGGCTGCCTATCAGAAGGTGGTGGCTGGTGTGGCCAATGCCCTGGCTCACAAATAC
CACTGAGATCTTTTTCCCTCTGCCAAAAATTATGGGGACATCATGAAGCCCCTTGAGCATCTGACTTCTG
GCTAATAAAGGAAATTTATTTTCATTGCAATAGTGTGTTGGAATTTTTTGTGTCTCTCACTCGGAAGGAC
ATATGGGAGGGCAAATCATTTAAAACATCAGAATGAGTATTTGGTTTAGAGTTTGGCAACATATGCCCAT
ATGCTGGCTGCCATGAACAAAGGTTGGCTATAAAGAGGTCATCAGTATATGAAACAGCCCCCTGCTGTCC
ATTCCTTATTCCATAGAAAAGCCTTGACTTGAGGTTAGATTTTTTTTATATTTTGTTTTGTGTTATTTTT
TTCTTTAACATCCCTAAAATTTTCCTTACATGTTTTACTAGCCAGATTTTTCCTCCTCTCCTGACTACTC
CCAGTCATAGCTGTCCCTCTTCTCTTATGGAGATCCCTCGACCTGCAGCCCAAGCTTGGCGTAATCATGG
TCATAGCTGTTTCCTGTGTGAAATTGTTATCCGCTCACAATTCCACACAACATACGAGCCGGAAGCATAA
AGTGTAAAGCCTGGGGTGCCTAATGAGTGAGCTAACTCACATTAATTGCGTTGCGCTCACTGCCCGCTTT
CCAGTCGGGAAACCTGTCGTGCCAGCGGATCGACAGTACTAAGCTTGGTCTAATACCCAATCTCTCGTCT
TATCCAGATGTTTTATACGCCTCTGGCCCGTGTCTCAAAATCTCTGATGTTACATTGCACAAGATAAAAT
AATATCATCATGAACAATAAAACTGTCTGCTTACATAAACAGTAATACAAGGGGTGTTATGAGCCATATT
CAACGGGAAACGTCGAGGCCGCGATTAAATTCCAACATGGATGCTGATTTATATGGGTATAAATGGGCTC
GCGATAATGTCGGGCAATCAGGTGCGACAATCTATCGCTTGTATGGGAAGCCCGATGCGCCAGAGTTGTT
TCTGAAACATGGCAAAGGTAGCGTTGCCAATGATGTTACAGATGAGATGGTCAGACTAAACTGGCTGACG
GAATTTATGCCTCTTCCGACCATCAAGCATTTTATCCGTACTCCTGATGATGCATGGTTACTCACCACTG
CGATCCCCGGAAAAACAGCATTCCAGGTATTAGAAGAATATCCTGATTCAGGTGAAAATATTGTTGATGC
GCTGGCAGTGTTCCTGCGCCGGTTGCATTCGATTCCTGTTTGTAATTGTCCTTTTAACAGCGATCGCGTA
TTTCGTCTCGCTCAGGCGCAATCACGAATGAATAACGGTTTGGTTGATGCGAGTGATTTTGATGACGAGC
GTAATGGCTGGCCTGTTGAACAAGTCTGGAAAGAAATGCATAAACTTTTGCCATTCTCACCGGATTCAGT
CGTCACTCATGGTGATTTCTCACTTGATAACCTTATTTTTGACGAGGGGAAATTAATAGGTTGTATTGAT
GTTGGACGAGTCGGAATCGCAGACCGATACCAGGATCTTGCCATCCTATGGAACTGCCTCGGTGAGTTTT
CTCCTTCATTACAGAAACGGCTTTTTCAAAAATATGGTATTGATAATCCTGATATGAATAAATTGCAGTT
TCATTTGATGCTCGATGAGTTTTTCTAATCAGAATTGGTTAATTGGTTGTAACACTGGCAGAGCATTACG
CTGACTTGACGGGACGGCGCAAGCTCATGACCAAAATCCCTTAACGTGAGTTACGCGTCGTTCCACTGAG
CGTCAGAGGTATCACTAGTATTACAGAGGTAAGTTATAACAGTCGCCTAACCC
