Features (pLannotate 1.2.2; 28 found; start..end, strand, type, name):
     20..231     +  promoter       EF-1α core promoter: core promoter for human elongation factor EF-1α
    232..1170    +  intron         EF-1α intron A: intron upstream of the start codon of human EF-1α
   1197..1217    +  protein_bind   attB1: mutant version of attB; core recombination site for the Gateway® BP reaction BP Clonase™
   1237..1932    +  CDS            mKate2: mKate2 is a basic (constitutively fluorescent) red fluorescent protein published in 2009, derived from Entacmaea quadricolor. It is reported to be a rapidly-maturing monomer with moderate acid sensitivity.
   1952..1976    -  protein_bind   attB2: mutant version of attB; recombination site for the Gateway® BP reaction BP Clonase™
   2120..2194    +  CDS            HBB (fragment): HBB_PONPY - Experimental evidence at transcript level: Swiss-Prot protein existence level 2. Involved in oxygen transport from the lung to the various peripheral tissues. From Pongo pygmaeus (Bornean orangutan).
   2265..2320    +  polyA_signal   β-globin poly(A) signal: rabbit β-globin polyadenylation signal (Gil and Proudfoot, 1987)
   2704..2729    +  misc_feature   SA: splice acceptor site
   3401..3421    +  protein_bind   attB4: mutant version of attB; core recombination site for the Gateway® BP reaction BP Clonase™
   3489..3700    +  promoter       EF-1α core promoter: core promoter for human elongation factor EF-1α
   3701..4639    +  intron         EF-1α intron A: intron upstream of the start codon of human EF-1α
   4666..4686    +  protein_bind   attB1: mutant version of attB; core recombination site for the Gateway® BP reaction BP Clonase™
   4700..5416    +  CDS            EBFP2: EBFP2 is a basic (constitutively fluorescent) blue fluorescent protein published in 2007, derived from Aequorea victoria. It is reported to be a rapidly-maturing monomer with moderate acid sensitivity.
   5421..5445    -  protein_bind   attB2: mutant version of attB; recombination site for the Gateway® BP reaction BP Clonase™
   5449..5529    +  CDS            HBB (fragment): HBB_PONPY - Experimental evidence at transcript level: Swiss-Prot protein existence level 2. Involved in oxygen transport from the lung to the various peripheral tissues. From Pongo pygmaeus (Bornean orangutan).
   5600..5655    +  polyA_signal   β-globin poly(A) signal: rabbit β-globin polyadenylation signal (Gil and Proudfoot, 1987)
   6038..6060    -  protein_bind   lac operator (fragment): The lac repressor binds to the lac operator to inhibit transcription in E. coli. This inhibition can be relieved by adding lactose or isopropyl-β-D-thiogalactopyranoside (IPTG). lac repressor encoded by lacI
   6064..6094    -  promoter       lac promoter: promoter for the E. coli lac operon
   6109..6130    -  protein_bind   CAP binding site: CAP binding activates transcription in the presence of cAMP. E. coli catabolite activator protein
   6143..6182    -  CDS            lacI (fragment): lac repressor; lacI; The lac repressor binds to the lac operator to inhibit transcription in E. coli. This inhibition can be relieved by adding lactose or isopropyl-β-D-thiogalactopyranoside (IPTG).
   6355..7164    +  CDS            KanR: aminoglycoside phosphotransferase; aph(3')-Ia; confers resistance to kanamycin in bacteria or G418 (Geneticin®) in eukaryotes
   7416..8004    -  rep_origin     ori: high-copy-number ColE1/pMB1/pBR322/pUC origin of replication
   8175..9035    -  CDS            AmpR: β-lactamase; bla; confers resistance to ampicillin, carbenicillin, and related antibiotics
   9036..9107    -  promoter       AmpR promoter: bla
   9192..9791    +  CDS            PuroR: puromycin N-acetyltransferase; pac from Streptomyces alboniger; confers resistance to puromycin
   9806..9886    +  CDS            HBB (fragment): HBB_PONPY - Experimental evidence at transcript level: Swiss-Prot protein existence level 2. Involved in oxygen transport from the lung to the various peripheral tissues. From Pongo pygmaeus (Bornean orangutan).
   9957..10012   +  polyA_signal   β-globin poly(A) signal: rabbit β-globin polyadenylation signal (Gil and Proudfoot, 1987)
  10986..11006   +  protein_bind   attB4: mutant version of attB; core recombination site for the Gateway® BP reaction BP Clonase™
>Addgene plasmid #103159 | LSB-hsa-let-7i-5p | addgene full sequence | sequence record 213252 | Addgene NGS Result
GGCTCCGGTGCCCGTCAGTGGGCAGAGCGCACATCGCCCACAGTCCCCGAGAAGTTGTGGGGAGGGGTCG
GCAATTGAACCGGTGCCTAGAGAAGGTGGCGCGGGGTAAACTGGGAAAGTGATGTCGTGTACTGGCTCCG
CCTTTTTCCCGAGGGTGGGGGAGAACCGTATATAAGTGCAGTAGTCGCCGTGAACGTTCTTTTTCGCAAC
GGGTTTGCCGCCAGAACACAGGTAAGTGCCGTGTGTGGTTCCCGCGGGCCTGGCCTCTTTACGGGTTATG
GCCCTTGCGTGCCTTGAATTACTTCCACCTGGCTGCAGTACGTGATTCTTGATCCCGAGCTTCGGGTTGG
AAGTGGGTGGGAGAGTTCGAGGCCTTGCGCTTAAGGAGCCCCTTCGCCTCGTGCTTGAGTTGAGGCCTGG
CCTGGGCGCTGGGGCCGCCGCGTGCGAATCTGGTGGCACCTTCGCGCCTGTCTCGCTGCTTTCGATAAGT
CTCTAGCCATTTAAAATTTTTGATGACCTGCTGCGACGCTTTTTTTCTGGCAAGATAGTCTTGTAAATGC
GGGCCAAGATCTGCACACTGGTATTTCGGTTTTTGGGGCCGCGGGCGGCGACGGGGCCCGTGCGTCCCAG
CGCACATGTTCGGCGAGGCGGGGCCTGCGAGCGCGGCCACCGAGAATCGGACGGGGGTAGTCTCAAGCTG
GCCGGCCTGCTCTGGTGCCTGGCCTCGCGCCGCCGTGTATCGCCCCGCCCTGGGCGGCAAGGCTGGCCCG
GTCGGCACCAGTTGCGTGAGCGGAAAGATGGCCGCTTCCCGGCCCTGCTGCAGGGAGCTCAAAATGGAGG
ACGCGGCGCTCGGGAGAGCGGGCGGGTGAGTCACCCACACAAAGGAAAAGGGCCTTTCCGTCCTCAGCCG
TCGCTTCATGTGACTCCACGGAGTACCGGGCGCCGTCCAGGCACCTCGATTAGTTCTCGAGCTTTTGGAG
TACGTCGTCTTTAGGTTGGGGGGAGGGGTTTTATGCGATGGAGTTTCCCCACACTGAGTGGGTGGAGACT
GAAGTTAGGCCAGCTTGGCACTTGATGTAATTCTCCTTGGAATTTGCCCTTTTTGAGTTTGGATCTTGGT
TCATTCTCAAGCCTCAGACAGTGGTTCAAAGTTTTTTTCTTCCATTTCAGGTGTCGTGAGAAGGGCGAAT
TCGACCCAAGTTTGTACAAAAAAGCAGGCTGGATCCAGGTGCCACCATGGTGAGCGAGCTGATTAAGGAG
AACATGCACATGAAGCTGTACATGGAGGGCACCGTGAACAACCACCACTTCAAGTGCACATCCGAGGGCG
AAGGCAAGCCCTACGAGGGCACCCAGACCATGAGAATCAAGGCGGTCGAGGGCGGCCCTCTCCCCTTCGC
CTTCGACATCCTGGCTACCAGCTTCATGTACGGCAGCAAAACCTTCATCAACCACACCCAGGGCATCCCC
GACTTCTTTAAGCAGTCCTTCCCCGAGGGCTTCACATGGGAGAGAGTCACCACATACGAAGATGGGGGCG
TGCTGACCGCTACCCAGGACACCAGCCTCCAGGACGGCTGCCTCATCTACAACGTCAAGATCAGAGGGGT
GAACTTCCCATCCAACGGCCCTGTGATGCAGAAGAAAACACTCGGCTGGGAGGCCTCCACCGAGACACTG
TACCCCGCTGACGGCGGCCTGGAAGGCAGAGCCGACATGGCCCTGAAGCTCGTGGGCGGGGGCCACCTGA
TCTGCAACCTTAAGACCACATACAGATCCAAGAAACCCGCTAAGAACCTCAAGATGCCCGGCGTCTACTA
TGTGGACAGGAGACTGGAAAGAATCAAGGAGGCCGACAAAGAGACATACGTCGAGCAGCACGAGGTGGCT
GTGGCCAGATACTGCGACCTCCCTAGCAAACTGGGGCACAAACTTAATTGAGAATTCTACCACCCAGCTT
TCTTGTACAAAGTGGTACGTCTCAAGACCAGAGGTCTCTGCTTGCCCTCGTAACAGCACAAACTACTACC
TCAAACAGCACAAACTACTACCTCAAACAGCACAAACTACTACCTCAAACAGCACAAACTACTACCTCAC
AACCAGAAGAGACCTGTGCTTCACTCCTCAGGTGCAGGCTGCCTATCAGAAGGTGGTGGCTGGTGTGGCC
AATGCCCTGGCTCACAAATACCACTGAGATCTTTTTCCCTCTGCCAAAAATTATGGGGACATCATGAAGC
CCCTTGAGCATCTGACTTCTGGCTAATAAAGGAAATTTATTTTCATTGCAATAGTGTGTTGGAATTTTTT
GTGTCTCTCACTCGGAAGGACATATGGGAGGGCAAATCATTTAAAACATCAGAATGAGTATTTGGTTTAG
AGTTTGGCAACATATGCCCATATGCTGGCTGCCATGAACAAAGGTTGGCTATAAAGAGGTCATCAGTATA
TGAAACAGCCCCCTGCTGTCCATTCCTTATTCCATAGAAAAGCCTTGACTTGAGGTTAGATTTTTTTTAT
ATTTTGTTTTGTGTTATTTTTTTCTTTAACATCCCTAAAATTTTCCTTACATGTTTTACTAGCCAGATTT
TTCCTCCTCTCCTGACTACTCCCAGTCATAGCTGTCCCTCTTCTCTTATGGAGATCCCGAGCGGTGCGTT
TTTATGCTTGTAGTATTGTATAATGTTTTTAAGATCCAAGCTTCTGACCTCTTCTCTTCCTCCCACAGGG
CCTCGAGACAATTGCATCGATGGTACCAGTGAAAGTCTGCAATGAATTCGAGTTGGCGCGCCTGTCATTC
TAAATCTCTCTTTCAGCCTAAAGCTTTTTCCCCGTATCCCCCCAGGTGTCTGCAGGCTCAAAGAGCAGCG
AGAAGCGTTCAGAGGAAAGCGATCCCGTGCCACCTTCCCCGTGCCCGGGCTGTCCCCGCACGCTGCCGGC
TCGGGGATGCGGGGGGAGCGCCGGACCGGAGCGGAGCCCCGGGCGGCTCGCTGCTGCCCCCTAGCGGGGG
AGGGACGTAATTACATCCCTGGGGGCTTTGGGAGGGGGCTGTCCCCGTGAGCTCCCAGGCGCGCCTGTCA
TTCTAAATCTCTCTTTCAGCCTAAAGCTTTTTCCCCGTATCCCCCCAGGTGTCTGCAGGCTCAAAGAGCA
GCGAGAAGCGTTCAGAGGAAAGCGATCCCGTGCCACCTTCCCCGTGCCCGGGCTGTCCCCGCACGCTGCC
GGCTCGGGGATGCGGGGGGAGCGCCGGACCGGAGCGGAGCCCCGGGCGGCTCGCTGCTGCCCCCTAGCGG
GGGAGGGACGTAATTACATCCCTGGGGGCTTTGGGGGGGGGCTGTCCCCGTGAGCTCCCAGGCGCGCCAA
CTCGGTACCGTATCGATGTCGACGTTAACGCTAGTGATATCAACTTTGTATAGAAAAGTTGGCTCCGAAT
TCGCCCTTGACAGCAGAGATCCAGTTTGGTTAATTAATTGGCTCCGGTGCCCGTCAGTGGGCAGAGCGCA
CATCGCCCACAGTCCCCGAGAAGTTGTGGGGAGGGGTCGGCAATTGAACCGGTGCCTAGAGAAGGTGGCG
CGGGGTAAACTGGGAAAGTGATGTCGTGTACTGGCTCCGCCTTTTTCCCGAGGGTGGGGGAGAACCGTAT
ATAAGTGCAGTAGTCGCCGTGAACGTTCTTTTTCGCAACGGGTTTGCCGCCAGAACACAGGTAAGTGCCG
TGTGTGGTTCCCGCGGGCCTGGCCTCTTTACGGGTTATGGCCCTTGCGTGCCTTGAATTACTTCCACCTG
GCTGCAGTACGTGATTCTTGATCCCGAGCTTCGGGTTGGAAGTGGGTGGGAGAGTTCGAGGCCTTGCGCT
TAAGGAGCCCCTTCGCCTCGTGCTTGAGTTGAGGCCTGGCCTGGGCGCTGGGGCCGCCGCGTGCGAATCT
GGTGGCACCTTCGCGCCTGTCTCGCTGCTTTCGATAAGTCTCTAGCCATTTAAAATTTTTGATGACCTGC
TGCGACGCTTTTTTTCTGGCAAGATAGTCTTGTAAATGCGGGCCAAGATCTGCACACTGGTATTTCGGTT
TTTGGGGCCGCGGGCGGCGACGGGGCCCGTGCGTCCCAGCGCACATGTTCGGCGAGGCGGGGCCTGCGAG
CGCGGCCACCGAGAATCGGACGGGGGTAGTCTCAAGCTGGCCGGCCTGCTCTGGTGCCTGGCCTCGCGCC
GCCGTGTATCGCCCCGCCCTGGGCGGCAAGGCTGGCCCGGTCGGCACCAGTTGCGTGAGCGGAAAGATGG
CCGCTTCCCGGCCCTGCTGCAGGGAGCTCAAAATGGAGGACGCGGCGCTCGGGAGAGCGGGCGGGTGAGT
CACCCACACAAAGGAAAAGGGCCTTTCCGTCCTCAGCCGTCGCTTCATGTGACTCCACGGAGTACCGGGC
GCCGTCCAGGCACCTCGATTAGTTCTCGAGCTTTTGGAGTACGTCGTCTTTAGGTTGGGGGGAGGGGTTT
TATGCGATGGAGTTTCCCCACACTGAGTGGGTGGAGACTGAAGTTAGGCCAGCTTGGCACTTGATGTAAT
TCTCCTTGGAATTTGCCCTTTTTGAGTTTGGATCTTGGTTCATTCTCAAGCCTCAGACAGTGGTTCAAAG
TTTTTTTCTTCCATTTCAGGTGTCGTGAGAAGGGCGAATTCGACCCAAGTTTGTACAAAAAAGCAGGCTG
ACCGCCACCATGGTGAGCAAGGGCGAGGAGCTGTTCACCGGGGTGGTGCCCATCCTGGTCGAGCTGGACG
GCGACGTAAACGGCCACAAGTTCAGCGTGAGGGGCGAGGGCGAGGGCGATGCCACCAACGGCAAGCTGAC
CCTGAAGTTCATCTGCACCACCGGCAAGCTGCCCGTGCCCTGGCCCACCCTCGTGACCACCCTGAGCCAC
GGCGTGCAGTGCTTCGCCCGCTACCCCGACCACATGAAGCAGCACGACTTCTTCAAGTCCGCCATGCCCG
AAGGCTACGTCCAGGAGCGCACCATCTTCTTCAAGGACGACGGCACCTACAAGACCCGCGCCGAGGTGAA
GTTCGAGGGCGACACCCTAGTGAACCGCATCGAGCTGAAGGGCGTCGACTTCAAGGAGGACGGCAACATC
CTGGGGCACAAGCTGGAGTACAACTTCAACAGCCACAACATCTATATCATGGCCGTCAAGCAGAAGAACG
GCATCAAGGTGAACTTCAAGATCCGCCACAACGTGGAGGACGGCAGCGTGCAGCTCGCCGACCACTACCA
GCAGAACACCCCCATCGGCGACGGCCCCGTGCTGCTGCCCGACAGCCACTACCTGAGCACCCAGTCCGTG
CTGAGCAAAGACCCCAACGAGAAGCGCGATCACATGGTCCTGCTGGAGTTCCGCACCGCCGCCGGGATCA
CTCTCGGCATGGACGAGCTGTACAAGTAATACCCAGCTTTCTTGTACAAAGTGGTACGCGTGAATTCACT
CCTCAGGTGCAGGCTGCCTATCAGAAGGTGGTGGCTGGTGTGGCCAATGCCCTGGCTCACAAATACCACT
GAGATCTTTTTCCCTCTGCCAAAAATTATGGGGACATCATGAAGCCCCTTGAGCATCTGACTTCTGGCTA
ATAAAGGAAATTTATTTTCATTGCAATAGTGTGTTGGAATTTTTTGTGTCTCTCACTCGGAAGGACATAT
GGGAGGGCAAATCATTTAAAACATCAGAATGAGTATTTGGTTTAGAGTTTGGCAACATATGCCCATATGC
TGGCTGCCATGAACAAAGGTTGGCTATAAAGAGGTCATCAGTATATGAAACAGCCCCCTGCTGTCCATTC
CTTATTCCATAGAAAAGCCTTGACTTGAGGTTAGATTTTTTTTATATTTTGTTTTGTGTTATTTTTTTCT
TTAACATCCCTAAAATTTTCCTTACATGTTTTACTAGCCAGATTTTTCCTCCTCTCCTGACTACTCCCAG
TCATAGCTGTCCCTCTTCTCTTATGGAGATCCCTCGACCTGCAGCCCAAGCTTGGCGTAATCATGGTCAT
AGCTGTTTCCTGTGTGAAATTGTTATCCGCTCACAATTCCACACAACATACGAGCCGGAAGCATAAAGTG
TAAAGCCTGGGGTGCCTAATGAGTGAGCTAACTCACATTAATTGCGTTGCGCTCACTGCCCGCTTTCCAG
TCGGGAAACCTGTCGTGCCAGCGGATCGACAGTACTAAGCTTGGTCTAATACCCAATCTCTCGTCTTATC
CAGATGTTTTATACGCCTCTGGCCCGTGTCTCAAAATCTCTGATGTTACATTGCACAAGATAAAAATATA
TCATCATGAACAATAAAACTGTCTGCTTACATAAACAGTAATACAAGGGGTGTTATGAGCCATATTCAAC
GGGAAACGTCGAGGCCGCGATTAAATTCCAACATGGATGCTGATTTATATGGGTATAAATGGGCTCGCGA
TAATGTCGGGCAATCAGGTGCGACAATCTATCGCTTGTATGGGAAGCCCGATGCGCCAGAGTTGTTTCTG
AAACATGGCAAAGGTAGCGTTGCCAATGATGTTACAGATGAGATGGTCAGACTAAACTGGCTGACGGAAT
TTATGCCTCTTCCGACCATCAAGCATTTTATCCGTACTCCTGATGATGCATGGTTACTCACCACTGCGAT
CCCCGGAAAAACAGCATTCCAGGTATTAGAAGAATATCCTGATTCAGGTGAAAATATTGTTGATGCGCTG
GCAGTGTTCCTGCGCCGGTTGCATTCGATTCCTGTTTGTAATTGTCCTTTTAACAGCGATCGCGTATTTC
GTCTCGCTCAGGCGCAATCACGAATGAATAACGGTTTGGTTGATGCGAGTGATTTTGATGACGAGCGTAA
TGGCTGGCCTGTTGAACAAGTCTGGAAAGAAATGCATAAACTTTTGCCATTCTCACCGGATTCAGTCGTC
ACTCATGGTGATTTCTCACTTGATAACCTTATTTTTGACGAGGGGAAATTAATAGGTTGTATTGATGTTG
GACGAGTCGGAATCGCAGACCGATACCAGGATCTTGCCATCCTATGGAACTGCCTCGGTGAGTTTTCTCC
TTCATTACAGAAACGGCTTTTTCAAAAATATGGTATTGATAATCCTGATATGAATAAATTGCAGTTTCAT
TTGATGCTCGATGAGTTTTTCTAATCAGAATTGGTTAATTGGTTGTAACACTGGCAGAGCATTACGCTGA
CTTGACGGGACGGCGCAAGCTCATGACCAAAATCCCTTAACGTGAGTTACGCGTCGTTCCACTGAGCGTC
AGAGGTATCACTAGTATTACAGAGGTAAGTTATAACAGTCGCCTAACCCAATTGAGGGGATAACGCAGGA
AAGAACATGTGAGCAAAAGGCCAGCAAAAGGCCAGGAACCGTAAAAAGGCCGCGTTGCTGGCGTTTTTCC
ATAGGCTCCGCCCCCCTGACGAGCATCACAAAAATCGACGCTCAAGTCAGAGGTGGCGAAACCCGACAGG
ACTATAAAGATACCAGGCGTTTCCCCCTGGAAGCTCCCTCGTGCGCTCTCCTGTTCCGACCCTGCCGCTT
ACCGGATACCTGTCCGCCTTTCTCCCTTCGGGAAGCGTGGCGCTTTCTCATAGCTCACGCTGTAGGTATC
TCAGTTCGGTGTAGGTCGTTCGCTCCAAGCTGGGCTGTGTGCACGAACCCCCCGTTCAGCCCGACCGCTG
CGCCTTATCCGGTAACTATCGTCTTGAGTCCAACCCGGTAAGACACGACTTATCGCCACTGGCAGCAGCC
ACTGGTAACAGGATTAGCAGAGCGAGGTATGTAGGCGGTGCTACAGAGTTCTTGAAGTGGTGGCCTAACT
ACGGCTACACTAGAAGAACAGTATTTGGTATCTGCGCTCTGCTGAAGCCAGTTACCTTCGGAAAAAGAGT
TGGTAGCTCTTGATCCGGCAAACAAACCACCGCTGGTAGCGGTGGTTTTTTTGTTTGCAAGCAGCAGATT
ACGCGCAGAAAAAAAGGATCTCAAGAAGATCCTTTGATCTTTTCTACGGGGTCTGACGCTCAGTGGAACG
AAAACTCACGTTAAGGGATTTTGGTCATGAGATTATCAAAAAGGATCTTCACCTAGATCCTTTTAAATTA
AAAATGAAGTTTTAAATCAATCTAAAGTATATATGAGTAAACTTGGTCTGACAGTTACCAATGCTTAATC
AGTGAGGCACCTATCTCAGCGATCTGTCTATTTCGTTCATCCATAGTTGCCTGACTCCCCGTCGTGTAGA
TAACTACGATACGGGAGGGCTTACCATCTGGCCCCAGTGCTGCAATGATACCGCGAGAACCACGCTCACC
GGCTCCAGATTTATCAGCAATAAACCAGCCAGCCGGAAGGGCCGAGCGCAGAAGTGGTCCTGCAACTTTA
TCCGCCTCCATCCAGTCTATTAATTGTTGCCGGGAAGCTAGAGTAAGTAGTTCGCCAGTTAATAGTTTGC
GCAACGTTGTTGCCATTGCTACAGGCATCGTGGTGTCACGCTCGTCGTTTGGTATGGCTTCATTCAGCTC
CGGTTCCCAACGATCAAGGCGAGTTACATGATCCCCCATGTTGTGCAAAAAAGCGGTTAGCTCCTTCGGT
CCTCCGATCGTTGTCAGAAGTAAGTTGGCCGCAGTGTTATCACTCATGGTTATGGCAGCACTGCATAATT
CTCTTACTGTCATGCCATCCGTAAGATGCTTTTCTGTGACTGGTGAGTACTCAACCAAGTCATTCTGAGA
ATAGTGTATGCGGCGACCGAGTTGCTCTTGCCCGGCGTCAATACGGGATAATACCGCGCCACATAGCAGA
ACTTTAAAAGTGCTCATCATTGGAAAACGTTCTTCGGGGCGAAAACTCTCAAGGATCTTACCGCTGTTGA
GATCCAGTTCGATGTAACCCACTCGTGCACCCAACTGATCTTCAGCATCTTTTACTTTCACCAGCGTTTC
TGGGTGAGCAAAAACAGGAAGGCAAAATGCCGCAAAAAAGGGAATAAGGGCGACACGGAAATGTTGAATA
CTCATACTCTTCCTTTTTCAATATTATTGAAGCATTTATCAAGGTTATTGTCTCATGAGCGGATACATAT
TTGAATGTACCGAATTTCTCGAGGGCTTGTCGACGACGGCGGTCTCCGTCGTCAGGATCATGAATTCGAC
CGCCTGTCTCAAGGTGCCACCATGACCGAGTACAAGCCCACGGTGCGCCTCGCCACCCGCGACGACGTCC
CCCGGGCCGTACGCACCCTCGCCGCCGCGTTCGCCGACTACCCCGCCACGCGCCACACCGTCGACCCGGA
CCGCCACATCGAGCGGGTCACCGAGCTGCAAGAACTCTTCCTCACGCGCGTCGGGCTCGACATCGGCAAG
GTGTGGGTCGCGGACGACGGCGCCGCGGTGGCGGTCTGGACCACGCCGGAGAGCGTCGAAGCGGGGGCGG
TGTTCGCCGAGATCGGCCCGCGCATGGCCGAGTTGAGCGGTTCCCGGCTGGCCGCGCAGCAACAGATGGA
AGGCCTCCTGGCGCCGCACCGGCCCAAGGAGCCCGCGTGGTTCCTGGCCACCGTCGGCGTCTCGCCCGAC
CACCAGGGCAAGGGTCTGGGCAGCGCCGTCGTGCTCCCCGGAGTGGAGGCGGCCGAGCGCGCCGGGGTGC
CCGCCTTCCTGGAGACATCCGCGCCCCGCAACCTCCCCTTCTACGAGCGGCTCGGCTTCACCGTCACCGC
CGACGTCGAGGTGCCCGAAGGACCGCGCACCTGGTGCATGACCCGCAAGCCCGGTGCCTGAGCTTTGAGA
CTACGCGTGAATTCACTCCTCAGGTGCAGGCTGCCTATCAGAAGGTGGTGGCTGGTGTGGCCAATGCCCT
GGCTCACAAATACCACTGAGATCTTTTTCCCTCTGCCAAAAATTATGGGGACATCATGAAGCCCCTTGAG
CATCTGACTTCTGGCTAATAAAGGAAATTTATTTTCATTGCAATAGTGTGTTGGAATTTTTTGTGTCTCT
CACTCGGAAGGACATATGGGAGGGCAAATCATTTAAAACATCAGAATGAGTATTTGGTTTAGAGTTTGGC
AACATATGCCCATATGCTGGCTGCCATGAACAAAGGTTGGCTATAAAGAGGTCATCAGTATATGAAACAG
CCCCCTGCTGTCCATTCCTTATTCCATAGAAAAGCCTTGACTTGAGGTTAGATTTTTTTTATATTTTGTT
TTGTGTTATTTTTTTCTTTAACATCCCTAAAATTTTCCTTACATGTTTTACTAGCCAGATTTTTCCTCCT
CTCCTGACTACTCCCAGTCATAGCTGTCCCTCTTCTCTTATGGAGATCCCTCGACCTGCAGCCCAAGCTT
GAATTCTCTAGAATTACCCTGTTATCCCTAGGTTTACCGAGCTCTTATTGGTTTTCAAACTTCATTGACT
GTGCCGGCCGGGGCTCCGCTCCGGTCCGGCGCTCCCCCCGCATCAGCCCCCAGGGATGTAATTACGTCCC
TCCCCCGCTAGGGGGCAGCAGCGAGCCGGCCGGGGCTCCGCTCCGGTCCGGCGCTCCCCCCGCATCCCCG
AGCCGGCAGCGTGCGGGGACAGCCCGGGCACGGGGAAGGTGGCACGGGATCGCTTTCCTCTGAACGCTTC
TCGCTGCTCTTTGAGCCTGCAGACACCTGGGGGGATACGGGGAAAAAGCTAGGCTGAAAGACCGGTTCTT
AGAATGACACGCGCCTGGGAGCTCACGGGGACAGCCCCCCCCCAAAGCCCCCAGGGATGTAATTACGTCC
CTCCCCCGCTAGGGGGCAGCAGCGAGCCGCCCGGGGCTCCGCTCCGGTCCGGCGCTCCCCCCGCATCCCC
GAGCCGGCAGCGTGCGGGGACAGCCCGGGCACGGGGAAGGTGGCACGGGATCGCTTTCCTCTGAACGCTT
CTCGCTGCTCTTTGAGCCTGCAGACACCTGGGGGGATACGGGGAAAAAGCTAACTTCTGAGACGACAACT
TTGTATAGAAAAGTTGGCTCCGAATTCGCCCTTGACAGCAGAGATCCAGTTTGGTTAATTAATT
