>Addgene plasmid #103159 | LSB-hsa-let-7i-5p | depositor partial sequence | sequence record 195368 | hsa-let-7i-5p target
AACAGCACAAACTACTACCTCA
