>Addgene plasmid #103159 | LSB-hsa-let-7i-5p | addgene partial sequence | sequence record 213253 | mKate2-F 5'-ACCCGCTAAGAACCTCAAGA-3'
AAGGAGGCCGACAAAGAGACATACGTCGAGCAGCACGAGGTGGCTGTGGCCAGATACTGCGACCTCCCTA
GCAAACTGGGGCACAAACTTAATTGAGAATTCTACCACCCAGCTTTCTTGTACAAAGTGGTACGTCTCAA
GACCAGAGGTCTCTGCTTGCCCTCGTAACAGCACAAACTACTACCTCAAACAGCACAAACTACTACCTCA
AACAGCACAAACTACTACCTCAAACAGCACAAACTACTACCTCACAACCAGAAGAGACCTGTGCTTCACT
CCTCAGGTGCAGGCTGCCTATCAGAAGGTGGTGGCTGGTGTGGCCAATGCCCTGGCTCACAAATACCACT
GAGATCTTTTTCCCTCTGCCAAAAATTATGGGGACATCATGAAGCCCCTTGAGCATCTGACTTCTGGCTA
ATAAAGGAAATTTATTTTCATTGCAATAGTGTGTTGGAATTTTTTGTGTCTCTCACTCGGAAGGACATAT
GGGAGGGCAAATCATTTAAAACATCAGAATGAGTATTTGGTTTAGAGTTTGGCAACATATGCCCATATGC
TGGCTGCCATGAACAAAGGTTGGCTATAAAGAGGTCATCAGTATATGAAACAGCCCCCTGCTGTCCATTC
CTTATTCCATAGAAAAGCCTTGACTTGAGGTTAGATTTTT
